>Addgene plasmid #197847 | pJMC-2T-Empty | addgene full sequence | sequence record 390581 | Addgene NGS Result
GTCAGTGAGCGAGGAAGCGGAAGAGCGCCCACCTGCTTTTAGCCGGCGCGCCGGAGAGATCGCGCACGCC
CGCTGAGCTCAGTGTTTTGCAGGTGTGATGAAAAGCCTTAGGGTCAGGTGGCACTTTTCGGGGAAATGTG
CGATGAACCCCTATTTGTTTATTTTTCTAAATACATTCAAATATGTATCCGCTAATGAGACAATAACCCT
GATAAATGCTTCAATTATATTGAAAAAGGAAGAGTATGAGTATCCAACATTTCCGTGTCGCCCTTATTCC
CTTTTTTGCGGCCTTCTGCCTTCCTGTTTTTGCTCACCCAGAAACGCTGGTGAAAGTAAAAGATGCTGAA
GATCAGTTGGGTGCCCGAGTGGGTTACATTGAACTGGATCTCAACAGCGGCAAAATCTTAGAGAGTTTTC
GCCCCGAAGAACGCTTCCCAATGATGAGCACTTTCAAAGTTCTGCTATGTGGCGCGGTGTTATCCCGTAT
TGATGCTGGGCAAGAGCAACTCGGTCGCCGCATACACTATTCTCAGAATGACTTGGTTGAGTATTCACCA
GTCACAGAAAAGCATCTTACGGATGGCATGACAGTAAGAGAATTATGTAGTGCTGCCATAACCATGAGTG
ATAACACTGCGGCCAACTTACTTCTGACAACGATTGGAGGACCGAAGGAGCTAACCGCTTTTTTGCACAA
CATGGGGGATCATGTAACTCGCCTTGATCGTTGGGAACCGGAGCTGAATGAAGCCATACCAAACGACGAG
CGTGACACCACGATGCCTGTAGCAATGGCAACAACTCTCCGCAAACTATTAACTGGCGAACTACTTACTC
TTGCTTCACGCCAGCAACTCATTGACTGGATGGAGGCGGACAAAGTTGCAGGACCACTTCTGCGCTCGGC
ACTTCCGGCTGGCTGGTTTATTGCTGATAAATCTGGAGCCGGTGAGCGTGGCTCTCGCGGTATCATTGCA
GCACTGGGGCCAGATGGTAAGCCCTCCCGTATCGTAGTTATCTACACGACGGGGAGTCAGGCAACTATGG
ATGAACGAAATAGACAGATCGCTGAGATAGGTGCCTCACTGATTAAGCATTGGTAACTGTCAGACGAAGG
GAAATAAATAGTAGCCCGCCTGATGTGCGGGCTTTTTTTTGGTGGTGGTTACCAGTGTCGCTTAGCTACC
GTAGGTCCTCTTAGGCGGTCCGATTAGCGACATAGTCATCAATGCCTTGACGGCAAAATCCCTTAACGTG
AGTTTTCGTTCCACTGAGCGTCAGACCCCGTAGAAAAGATCAAAGGATCTTCTTGAGATCCTTTTTTTCT
GCGCGTAATCTGCTGCTTGCAAACAAAAAAACCACCGCTACCAGCGGTGGTTTGTTTGCCGGATCAAGAG
CTACTAACTCTTTTTCCGAAGGTAACTGGCTTCAGCAGAGCGCAGATACCAAATACTGTTCTTCTAGTGT
AGCCGTAGTTATGCCACCACTTCAAGAACTCTGTAGCACCGCCTACATACCTCGCTCTGCTAATCCTGTT
ACCAGTGGCTGCTGCCAGTGGCGATAAGTCGTGTCTTACCGGGTTGGACTCAAGACGATAGTTACCGGAT
AAGGCGCAGCGGTCGGGCTGAACGGGGGGTTCGTGCTCACAGCCCAGCTTGGAGCGAACGACCTACACCG
AACTGAGATACCTACAGCGTGAGCTATGAGAAAGCGCCACGCTTCCCGAAGGGAGAAAGGCGGACAGGTA
TCCGGTAAGCGGCAGGGTCGGAACAGGAGAGCGCACGAGGGAGCTTCCAGTGGGAAACGCCTGGTATCTT
TATAGTCCTGTCGGGTTTCGCCACCTCTGACTTGAGCGTCGATTTTTGTGATGCTCGTCAGGGGGGCGGA
GCCTATGGAAAAACGCCAGCAACGCGGCCTTTTTACGGTTCCTGGCCTTTTGCTGGCCTTTTGCTCACAT
GTTCTTTCCTGCGTTATCCCCTGATTCTGTGGATAACCGTATTACCGCCTTTGAGTGAGCTGATACCGCT
CGCCGCAGCCGAACGACCGAGCGCAGCGA
Features (pLannotate 1.2.2; 4 found; start..end, strand, type, name):
      1..23      +  rep_origin     RSF ori (fragment): Plasmids containing the RSF 1030 origin of replication can be propagated in E. coli cells that contain additional plasmids with compatible origins.
    145..245     +  promoter       AmpR promoter: bla
    246..1106    +  CDS            AmpR: β-lactamase; bla; confers resistance to ampicillin, carbenicillin, and related antibiotics
   1313..1901    +  rep_origin     ori: high-copy-number ColE1/pMB1/pBR322/pUC origin of replication
