[The description below was written by a language model from this plasmid's Addgene catalogue record and pLannotate feature annotations shown in this document.]
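Description:
pJMC-2T-Empty is a small (about 2.1 kb) empty backbone plasmid from a modular vector toolkit and parts library developed for plant genome engineering. The catalogue describes it as the empty "Level 1 module 2T" vector, meaning it occupies a defined position in a hierarchical assembly scheme but carries no cargo. Such empty modules commonly act as placeholders when a given slot is not needed in a higher-level assembly, or as recipients for building a new module. The record does not say which role is intended here. It also does not explain what the "2T" designation signifies, and it leaves the backbone name and vector type unspecified, noting only that the backbone was self-made.

The annotated features are almost entirely bacterial maintenance functions. A high-copy ColE1/pUC-type origin of replication supports propagation in E. coli, consistent with the high-copy listing, and selection is provided by the β-lactamase gene (AmpR) driven by its native bla promoter, conferring ampicillin resistance. A 23-nt match to the RSF1030 origin is also flagged, but it is far too short to be functional and is probably a remnant or a chance similarity.

No insert, plant promoter, terminator, reporter, T-DNA border or plant selectable marker is annotated, in keeping with the "None" insert entry. The short unannotated regions flanking the resistance cassette and origin presumably hold the cloning or assembly junctions that define the module's position, but the feature table does not identify any restriction sites or overhangs, so the assembly chemistry cannot be stated from this record.
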