Addgene plasmid #197847: pJMC-2T-Empty
Purpose: (Empty Backbone) Level 1 module 2T empty
Depositing lab: Daniel Voytas. Depositing organization: University of Minnesota. Publication: An extensible vector toolkit and parts library for advanced engineering of plant genomes. Chamness JC, Kumar J, Cruz AJ, Rhuby E, Holum MJ, Cody JP, Tibebu R, Gamo ME, Starker CG, Zhang F, Voytas DF. Plant Genome. 2023 Mar 9:e20312. doi: 10.1002/tpg2.20312. PubMed 36896468.
Backbone
  Vector backbone: Unspecified
  Backbone manufacturer: Self-made
  Vector type: Unspecified
Growth in bacteria
  Bacterial resistance: Ampicillin, 100 μg/mL
  Growth temperature: 37°C
  Growth strain: DH5alpha
  Copy number: High Copy
Gene/Insert
  Gene/Insert name: None
Terms and licenses: Academic/Nonprofit Terms; Industry Terms: Not Available to Industry
Depositor comments: Please visit https://www.biorxiv.org/content/10.1101/2022.10.15.511792v1 for bioRxiv preprint.
How to cite: pJMC-2T-Empty was a gift from Daniel Voytas (Addgene plasmid # 197847 ; http://n2t.net/addgene:197847 ; RRID:Addgene_197847)
